Addgene plasmid #195014: (B) NAT marker (R) (SBE173)
Purpose: nourseothricin (NAT) resistance genes codon-optimized for R. toruloides and expressed under pXYL and tNOS
Depositing lab: Petri-Jaan Lahtvee. Depositing organization: Tallinn University of Technology. Publication: Development of a dedicated Golden Gate Assembly Platform (RtGGA) for Rhodotorula toruloides. Bonturi N, Pinheiro MJ, de Oliveira PM, Rusadze E, Eichinger T, Liudziute G, De Biaggi JS, Brauer A, Remm M, Miranda EA, Ledesma-Amaro R, Lahtvee PJ. Metab Eng Commun. 2022 May 23;15:e00200. doi: 10.1016/j.mec.2022.e00200. eCollection 2022 Dec. PubMed 35662893.
Backbone
  Vector backbone: pCR-XL-2-TOPO
  Backbone size w/o insert (bp): 4015
  Total vector size (bp): 5571
  Vector type: Bacterial Expression
  Selectable markers: NAT
Growth in bacteria
  Bacterial resistance: Kanamycin, 50 μg/mL
  Growth temperature: 37°C
  Growth strain: DH5alpha
  Copy number: Unknown
Gene/Insert
  Gene/Insert name: pXYL+NAT+tNOS
  Species: Rhodotorula toruloides
  Insert size (bp): 1892
  Promoter: pXYL
  Cloning method: TOPO Cloning
  Sequencing primers: 5′ GTAAAACGACGGCCAGT; 3′ CAGGAAACAGCTATGAC
Terms and licenses: Academic/Nonprofit Terms; Industry Terms: Not Available to Industry
How to cite: (B) NAT marker (R) (SBE173) was a gift from Petri-Jaan Lahtvee (Addgene plasmid # 195014 ; http://n2t.net/addgene:195014 ; RRID:Addgene_195014)
