[The description below was written by a language model from this plasmid's Addgene catalogue record and pLannotate feature annotations shown in this document.]
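Description:
(B) NAT marker (R) (SBE173) is a part-donor plasmid from a Golden Gate assembly toolkit (RtGGA) developed for the oleaginous yeast Rhodotorula toruloides. It is built on the pCR-XL-2-TOPO cloning backbone, with the insert introduced by TOPO cloning. The catalogue lists it as a bacterial expression vector, but it functions as a storage and propagation plasmid in E. coli. Replication relies on a high-copy ColE1/pUC-type origin, and an f1 origin is also present. Kanamycin is the recorded bacterial selection, matching the annotated neo (nptII) gene. The feature table also shows an intact β-lactamase (AmpR) gene with only a fragment of its promoter, along with backbone remnants: lacZα and lacI fragments, the lac promoter and operator, a T7 promoter and a Tn5 transposase fragment.

The payload is a nourseothricin selection cassette for R. toruloides. It consists of a nourseothricin acetyltransferase coding sequence (NAT, derived from Streptomyces noursei nat1) codon-optimized for that yeast, driven by the pXYL promoter and followed by the nopaline synthase (NOS) terminator and poly(A) signal. The annotation software detects the NAT coding region and the NOS terminator directly. The pXYL promoter is not annotated, but it presumably occupies the unannotated stretch between the T7 promoter and the NAT gene.

The "(B)" and "(R)" in the name probably refer to the assembly position or overhangs of the part in the toolkit, though the record does not define them or describe any type IIS restriction sites. The cassette is intended as a modular dominant selection marker for building transformation constructs in R. toruloides. The sequenced record (5,539 nt) is slightly shorter than the catalogue total of 5,571 bp.
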