Features (pLannotate 1.2.2; 14 found; start..end, strand, type, name):
      4..161     -  CDS            lacZα (fragment): LacZα fragment of β-galactosidase; lacZ fragment
    164..182     +  promoter       T7 promoter: promoter for bacteriophage T7 RNA polymerase
   1026..1590    +  CDS            NrsR (fragment): nourseothricin acetyltransferase; Streptomyces noursei nat1; confers resistance to nourseothricin
   1593..1842    +  terminator     NOS terminator: nopaline synthase terminator and poly(A) signal
   1958..1974    -  protein_bind   lac operator: The lac repressor binds to the lac operator to inhibit transcription in E. coli. This inhibition can be relieved by adding lactose or isopropyl-β-D-thiogalactopyranoside (IPTG). lac repressor encoded by lacI
   1982..2012    -  promoter       lac promoter: promoter for the E. coli lac operon
   2027..2048    -  protein_bind   CAP binding site: CAP binding activates transcription in the presence of cAMP. E. coli catabolite activator protein
   2061..2153    -  CDS            lacI (fragment): lac repressor; lacI; The lac repressor binds to the lac operator to inhibit transcription in E. coli. This inhibition can be relieved by adding lactose or isopropyl-β-D-thiogalactopyranoside (IPTG).
   2336..2924    -  rep_origin     ori: high-copy-number ColE1/pMB1/pBR322/pUC origin of replication
   3095..3955    -  CDS            AmpR: β-lactamase; bla; confers resistance to ampicillin, carbenicillin, and related antibiotics
   3956..3972    -  promoter       AmpR promoter (fragment): bla
   3976..4767    -  CDS            neo: KKA2_KLEPN - Also known as kan, nptII. Experimental evidence at protein level: Swiss-Prot protein existence level 1. Resistance to kanamycin, neomycin, paromomycin, ribostamycin, butirosin and gentamicin B. From Klebsiella pneumoniae.
   4799..5098    -  CDS            tnpA (fragment): TN5P_ECOLX - Also known as tnp. Experimental evidence at protein level: Swiss-Prot protein existence level 1. Mediates transposition of transposon Tn5 by a 'cut and paste' mechanism. First, the monomeric transposase binds the 19 bp inverted DNA repeats flanking the transposon. Then, dimerization of the DNA- bound transposase creates a synaptic DNA complex. After nicking of the first DNA strand, excision of the transposon proceeds through a series of intermediates. The transposase then mediates the insertion of the transposon at a new site by strand transfer. The activity of the wild- type tran
   5111..5539    -  rep_origin     f1 ori (sequence partly withheld): f1 bacteriophage origin of replication; arrow indicates direction of (+) strand synthesis
>Addgene plasmid #195014 | (B) NAT marker (R) (SBE173) | addgene full sequence | sequence record 386073 | Addgene NGS Result
CCATTCGCCATTCAGGCTGCGCAACTGTTGGGAAGGGCGATCGGTGCGGGCCTCTTCGCTATTACGCCAG
CTGGCGAAAGGGGGATGTGCTGCAAGGCGATTAAGTTGGGTAACGCCAGGGTTTTCCCAGTCACGACGTT
GTAAAACGACGGCCAGTGAATTGTAATACGACTCACTATAGGGCGAATTGGGCCCTCTAGATGCATGCTC
GAGCGGCCGCCAGTGTGATGGATATCTGCAGAATTCGCCCTTGATGTGGGTCTCCAGGTTGTCCGTATTC
TACATCGACGAAGCAGGGCGGGGCGGACAGGCGTTTGTCGTTGCGCGAGGAGAACAAGGGCGGTAGAGTT
GTTCTTCCGCCAGCTTTGTCGCCCACGCTCGTCTGCAACGTCCGTCGTCATTCTACCCTCCACTTTGACG
GCCTTCTCAAGCGCGAGGGGCACGCTCCGACGCCGGGGTGGAGCAGGGAGGGGTCGCTGGAGCTCGCTCG
AAATGGTGGACAGTGCGCTGCCCGCCCAGGAGAGACGGAAGAGACAGGAAGCGCCGGTAGAAACCCGGGC
GGAGGAGGAAGAGGAGGTTGCAGAGGAAACCCGGTCTGTCCCGCTCGCTGGCTGAAAAAGTGCACTGGGG
CTGCTTGATCGATGAGGAGGAGACGCAGGCTGGACAGGGGTCCGACGAAGGAAGCGAGCCGACGCCATGC
GGGCCGACAGACGCTTGTCCACTTCGCTGGCGTCTCTCTCTCGCTCCTTCTCCCTCCCAGACTCAGCCAA
ACTCAGTCTGTGAGTAGCTTTCGACGCATGCGAGCGACAGCACTCACCCAGGCTCGCTCACTGACCCGCT
TCACTCCTGCCCGTCCTCCCCCCGCTTCGCACCGCTGCACGTCATCTCCTCGCGTCCCCGGTTCTTCCTC
TCGCCCGTGCAGGTGCGTGGCATCGTATACACTGTTTTGCTAATTTCTCGAGGACTTCAGCTAACCCGCG
TACACTTACCCGCACGCAGAATACACGCCATGTCGATCAATGGGTACCACTCTTGACGACACGGCTTACC
GGTACCGCACCAGTGTCCCGGGGGACGCCGAGGCCATCGAGGCACTGGATGGGTCCTTCACCACCGACAC
TGTCTTCCGCGCCACCGCCACCGGGGACGGCTTCACCCTGCGGGAGGTGCCGATGGACCCGCCCCTGACC
AAGGTGTTCCCCGACGACGAATCGGACGACGAATCGGACGACGGGGAGGACGGCGACCCGGGCTCCCGGA
CGTTCGTCGCGTACGGGGACGACGGCGACCTGGCGGGCTTCGTGGTCGTCTTGTACTCCGGCTGGAACCG
CCGGCTGACCGTCGAGGACATCGAGGTCGCCCCGGAGCACCGGGGGTACGGGGTCGGGCGCGCGTTGATG
GGGCTCGCGACGGAGTTCGCCCGCGAGCGGGGCGCCGGGCACCTCTGGCTGGAGGTCACCAACGTTAACG
CACCGGCTATCCACACGTACCGGCGGATGGGGTTCACCCTCTGCGGCCTGGACACCGCCCTGTACGACGG
CACCGCCTCGGACGGCGAGCAGGCGCTCTACATGAGCATGCCCTGCCCCTAACGTTCAAACATTTGGCAA
TAAAGTTTCTTAAGATTGAATCCTGTTGCCGGTCTTGCGATGATCATCATATAATTTCTGTTGAATTACG
TTAAGCATGTAATAATTAACATGTAATGCATGACGTTATTTATGAGATGGGTTTTTATGATTAGAGTCCC
GCAATTATACATTTAATACGCGATAGAAAACAAAATATAGCGCGCAAACTAGGATAAATTATCGCGCGCG
GTGTCATCTATGTTACTAGATCGGGACGGTGAGACCGCATAAGGGCGAATTCCAGCACACTGGCGGCCGT
TACTAGTGGATCCGAGCTCGGTACCAAGCTTGGCGTAATCATGGTCATAGCTGTTTCCTGTGTGAAATTG
TTATCCGCTCACAATTCCACACAACATACGAGCCGGAAGCATAAAGTGTAAAGCCTGGGGTGCCTAATGA
GTGAGCTAACTCACATTAATTGCGTTGCGCTCACTGCCCGCTTTCCAGTCGGGAAACCTGTCGTGCCAGC
TGCATTAATGAATCGGCCAACGCGCGGGGAGAGGCGGTTTGCGTATTGGGCGCTCTTCCGCTTCCTCGCT
CACTGACTCGCTGCGCTCGGTCGTTCGGCTGCGGCGAGCGGTATCAGCTCACTCAAAGGCGGTAATACGG
TTATCCACAGAATCAGGGGATAACGCAGGAAAGAACATGTGAGCAAAAGGCCAGCAAAAGGCCAGGAACC
GTAAAAAGGCCGCGTTGCTGGCGTTTTTCCATAGGCTCCGCCCCCCTGACGAGCATCACAAAAATCGACG
CTCAAGTCAGAGGTGGCGAAACCCGACAGGACTATAAAGATACCAGGCGTTTCCCCCTGGAAGCTCCCTC
GTGCGCTCTCCTGTTCCGACCCTGCCGCTTACCGGATACCTGTCCGCCTTTCTCCCTTCGGGAAGCGTGG
CGCTTTCTCATAGCTCACGCTGTAGGTATCTCAGTTCGGTGTAGGTCGTTCGCTCCAAGCTGGGCTGTGT
GCACGAACCCCCCGTTCAGCCCGACCGCTGCGCCTTATCCGGTAACTATCGTCTTGAGTCCAACCCGGTA
AGACACGACTTATCGCCACTGGCAGCAGCCACTGGTAACAGGATTAGCAGAGCGAGGTATGTAGGCGGTG
CTACAGAGTTCTTGAAGTGGTGGCCTAACTACGGCTACACTAGAAGAACAGTATTTGGTATCTGCGCTCT
GCTGAAGCCAGTTACCTTCGGAAAAAGAGTTGGTAGCTCTTGATCCGGCAAACAAACCACCGCTGGTAGC
GGTGGTTTTTTTGTTTGCAAGCAGCAGATTACGCGCAGAAAAAAAGGATCTCAAGAAGATCCTTTGATCT
TTTCTACGGGGTCTGACGCTCAGTGGAACGAAAACTCACGTTAAGGGATTTTGGTCATGAGATTATCAAA
AAGGATCTTCACCTAGATCCTTTTAAATTAAAAATGAAGTTTTAAATCAATCTAAAGTATATATGAGTAA
ACTTGGTCTGACAGTTACCAATGCTTAATCAGTGAGGCACCTATCTCAGCGATCTGTCTATTTCGTTCAT
CCATAGTTGCCTGACTCCCCGTCGTGTAGATAACTACGATACGGGAGGGCTTACCATCTGGCCCCAGTGC
TGCAATGATACCGCGAGACCCACGCTCACCGGCTCCAGATTTATCAGCAATAAACCAGCCAGCCGGAAGG
GCCGAGCGCAGAAGTGGTCCTGCAACTTTATCCGCCTCCATCCAGTCTATTAATTGTTGCCGGGAAGCTA
GAGTAAGTAGTTCGCCAGTTAATAGTTTGCGCAACGTTGTTGCCATTGCTACAGGCATCGTGGTGTCACG
CTCGTCGTTTGGTATGGCTTCATTCAGCTCCGGTTCCCAACGATCAAGGCGAGTTACATGATCCCCCATG
TTGTGCAAAAAAGCGGTTAGCTCCTTCGGTCCTCCGATCGTTGTCAGAAGTAAGTTGGCCGCAGTGTTAT
CACTCATGGTTATGGCAGCACTGCATAATTCTCTTACTGTCATGCCATCCGTAAGATGCTTTTCTGTGAC
TGGTGAGTACTCAACCAAGTCATTCTGAGAATAGTGTATGCGGCGACCGAGTTGCTCTTGCCCGGCGTCA
ATACGGGATAATACCGCGCCACATAGCAGAACTTTAAAAGTGCTCATCATTGGAAAACGTTCTTCGGGGC
GAAAACTCTCAAGGATCTTACCGCTGTTGAGATCCAGTTCGATGTAACCCACTCGTGCACCCAACTGATC
TTCAGCATCTTTTACTTTCACCAGCGTTTCTGGGTGAGCAAAAACAGGAAGGCAAAATGCCGCAAAAAAG
GGAATAAGGGCGACACGGAAATGTTGAATACTCATACTCTTCCTTTTTCAATTCAGAAGAACTCGTCAAG
AAGGCGATAGAAGGCGATGCGCTGCGAATCGGGAGCGGCGATACCGTAAAGCACGAGGAAGCGGTCAGCC
CATTCGCCGCCAAGCTCTTCAGCAATATCACGGGTAGCCAACGCTATGTCCTGATAGCGGTCCGCCACAC
CCAGCCGGCCACAGTCGATGAATCCAGAAAAGCGGCCATTTTCCACCATGATATTCGGCAAGCAGGCATC
GCCATGGGTCACGACGAGATCCTCGCCGTCGGGCATGCGCGCCTTGAGCCTGGCGAACAGTTCGGCTGGC
GCGAGCCCCTGATGCTCTTCGTCCAGATCATCCTGATCGACAAGACCGGCTTCCATCCGAGTACGTGCTC
GCTCGATGCGATGTTTCGCTTGGTGGTCGAATGGGCAGGTAGCCGGATCAAGCGTATGCAGCCGCCGCAT
TGCATCAGCCATGATGGATACTTTCTCGGCAGGAGCAAGGTGGGATGACAGGAGATCCTGCCCCGGCACT
TCGCCCAATAGCAGCCAGTCCCTTCCCGCTTCAGTGACAACGTCGAGCACAGCTGCGCAAGGAACGCCCG
TCGTGGCCAGCCACGATAGCCGCGCTGCCTCGTCCTGCAGTTCATTCAGGGCACCGGACAGGTCGGTCTT
GACAAAAAGAACCGGGCGCCCCTGCGCTGACAGCCGGAACACGGCGGCATCAGAGCAGCCGATTGTCTGT
TGTGCCCAGTCATAGCCGAATAGCCTCTCCACCCAAGCGGCCGGAGAACCTGCGTGCAATCCATCTTGTT
CAATCATGCGAAACGATCCTCATCCTGTCTCTTGATCAGATCTTGATCCCCTGCGCCATCAGATCCTTGG
CGGCAAGAAAGCCATCCAGTTTACTTTGCAGGGCTTCCCAACCTTACCAGAGGGCGCCCCAGCTGGCAAT
TCCGGTTCGCTTGCTGTCCATAAAACCGCCCAGTCTAGCTATCGCCATGTAAGCCCACTGCAAGCTACCT
GCTTTCTCTTTGCGCTTGCGTTTTCCCTTGTCCAGATAGCCCAGTAGCTGACATTCATCCGGGGTCAGCA
CCGTTTCTGCGGACTGGCTTTCTACGTGTTCCGCTTCCTTTAGCAGCCCTTGCGCCCTGAATTTTGTTAA
AATTCGCGTTAAATTTTTGTTAAATCAGCTCATTTTTTAACCAATAGGCCGAAATCGGCAAAATCCCTTA
TAAATCAAAAGAATAGACCGAGATAGGGT
[37 nt withheld, positions 5210-5246]
AAAGAACGTGGACTCCAACGTCAAAGG
[49 nt withheld, positions 5274-5322]
T
[91 nt withheld, positions 5324-5414]
G
[124 nt withheld, positions 5416-5539]
